>Addgene plasmid #199689 | pCAG-1700029I15Rik-3×FLAG | addgene full sequence | sequence record 392983 | Addgene NGS Result
ACCGCCTTTGAGTGAGCTGATACCGCTCGCCGCAGCCGAACGACCGAGCGCAGCGAGTCAGTGAGCGAGG
AAGCGGAAGAGCGCCCAATACGCAAACCGCCTCTCCCCGCGCGTTGGCCGATTCATTAATGCAGCTGGCA
CGACAGGTTTCCCGACTGGAAAGCGGGCAGTGAGCGCAACGCAATTAATGTGAGTTAGCTCACTCATTAG
GCACCCCAGGCTTTACACTTTATGCTTCCGGCTCGTATGTTGTGTGGAATTGTGAGCGGATAACAATTTC
ACACAGGAAACAGCTATGACCATGATTACGCCAAGCGCGCAATTAACCCTCACTAAAGGGAACAAAAGCT
GGAGCTCATCGATACTCGACATTGATTATTGACTAGTTATTAATAGTAATCAATTACGGGGTCATTAGTT
CATAGCCCATATATGGAGTTCCGCGTTACATAACTTACGGTAAATGGCCCGCCTGGCTGACCGCCCAACG
ACCCCCGCCCATTGACGTCAATAATGACGTATGTTCCCATAGTAACGCCAATAGGGACTTTCCATTGACG
TCAATGGGTGGAGTATTTACGGTAAACTGCCCACTTGGCAGTACATCAAGTGTATCATATGCCAAGTACG
CCCCCTATTGACGTCAATGACGGTAAATGGCCCGCCTGGCATTATGCCCAGTACATGACCTTATGGGACT
TTCCTACTTGGCAGTACATCTACGTATTAGTCATCGCTATTACCATGGTCGAGGTGAGCCCCACGTTCTG
CTTCACTCTCCCCATCTCCCCCCCCTCCCCACCCCCAATTTTGTATTTATTTATTTTTTAATTATTTTGT
GCAGCGATGGGGGCGGGGGGGGGGGGGGCGCGCGCCAGGCGGGGCGGGGCGGGGCGAGGGGCGGGGCGGG
GCGAGGCGGAGAGGTGCGGCGGCAGCCAATCAGAGCGGCGCGCTCCGAAAGTTTCCTTTTATGGCGAGGC
GGCGGCGGCGGCGGCCCTATAAAAAGCGAAGCGCGCGGCGGGCGGGAGTCGCTGCGCGCTGCCTTCGCCC
CGTGCCCCGCTCCGCCGCCGCCTCGCGCCGCCCGCCCCGGCTCTGACTGACCGCGTTACTCCCACAGGTG
AGCGGGCGGGACGGCCCTTCTCCTCCGGGCTGTAATTAGCGCTTGGTTTAATGACGGCTTGTTTCTTTTC
TGTGGCTGCGTGAAAGCCTTGAGGGGCTCCGGGAGGGCCCTTTGTGCGGGGGGAGCGGCTCGGGGGGTGC
GTGCGTGTGTGTGTGCGTGGGGAGCGCCGCGTGCGGCTCCGCGCTGCCCGGCGGCTGTGAGCGCTGCGGG
CGCGGCGCGGGGCTTTGTGCGCTCCGCAGTGTGCGCGAGGGGAGCGCGGCCGGGGGCGGTGCCCCGCGGT
GCGGGGGGGGCTGCGAGGGGAACAAAGGCTGCGTGCGGGGTGTGTGCGTGGGGGGGTGAGCAGGGGGTGT
GGGCGCGTCGGTCGGGCTGCAACCCCCCCTGCACCCCCCTCCCCGAGTTGCTGAGCACGGCCCGGCTTCG
GGTGCGGGGCTCCGTACGGGGCGTGGCGCGGGGCTCGCCGTGCCGGGCGGGGGGTGGCGGCAGGTGGGGG
TGCCGGGCGGGGCGGGGCCGCCTCGGGCCGGGGAGGGCTCGGGGGAGGGGCGCGGCGGCCCCCGGAGCGC
CGGCGGCTGTCGAGGCGCGGCGAGCCGCAGCCATTGCCTTTTATGGTAATCGTGCGAGAGGGCGCAGGGA
CTTCCTTTGTCCCAAATCTGTGCGGAGCCGAAATCTGGGAGGCGCCGCCGCACCCCCTCTAGCGGGCGCG
GGGCGAAGCGGTGCGGCGCCGGCAGGAAGGAAATGGGCGGGGAGGGCCTTCGTGCGTCGCCGCGCCGCCG
TCCCCTTCTCCCTCTCCAGCCTCGGGGCTGTCCGCGGGGGGACGGCTGCCTTCGGGGGGGACGGGGCAGG
GCGGGGTTCGGCTTCTGGCGTGTGACCGGCGGCTCTAGCCTCTGCTAACCATGTTCATGCCTTCTTCTTT
TTCCTACAGCTCCTGGGCAACGTGCTGGTTATTGTGCTGTCTCATCATTTTGGCAAATCTAGAGGATCCC
TGCAGGAATTCGCCGCCATGGTTCTCGCCATGCTTGGGGCTCTGTACCCCAGGGCTGGACTCAGTCTCTT
CCTTTTTTACCTCATCTTGGCAGGCGCACTCCTTCGACCTCAGCCCCAGAGGTCTCAGCAATCTGTTCCG
GAGGAATTTTCAGCCCCGCTGGAACTGTTGCAGCCTCTCTCAGGCCTGGTGGATGACTATGGGCTCAGAC
CCAAGCACCCGAGGCCAGGTGGGCCCCGACCCCTTCTCTCCCAGGCCCAGCAGCGCAAGCGGGACGGGCC
CAACATGGCTGACTATTACTATGATGTGAACCTGGTCGACGCGGCCGCGGCTAGCGGGGGCGGGGACTAC
AAAGACCATGACGGTGATTATAAAGATCATGACATTGATTACAAGGATGACGATGACAAGTAGCTCGAGA
CTCCTCAGGTGCAGGCTGCCTATCAGAAGGTGGTGGCTGGTGTGGCCAATGCCCTGGCTCACAAATACCA
CTGAGATCTTTTTCCCTCTGCCAAAAATTATGGGGACATCATGAAGCCCCTTGAGCATCTGACTTCTGGC
TAATAAAGGAAATTTATTTTCATTGCAATAGTGTGTTGGAATTTTTTGTGTCTCTCACTCGGAAGGACAT
ATGGGAGGGCAAATCATTTAAAACATCAGAATGAGTATTTGGTTTAGAGTTTGGCAACATATGCCCATAT
GCTGGCTGCCATGAACAAAGGTTGGCTATAAAGAGGTCATCAGTATATGAAACAGCCCCCTGCTGTCCAT
TCCTTATTCCATAGAAAAGCCTTGACTTGAGGTTAGATTTTTTTTATATTTTGTTTTGTGTTATTTTTTT
CTTTAACATCCCTAAAATTTTCCTTACATGTTTTACTAGCCAGATTTTTCCTCCTCTCCTGACTACTCCC
AGTCATAGCTGTCCCTCTTCTCTTATGAAGATCCCTCGACTTAATTAAGGTACCCAATTCGCCCTATAGT
GAGTCGTATTACGCGCGCTCACTGGCCGTCGTTTTACAACGTCGTGACTGGGAAAACCCTGGCGTTACCC
AACTTAATCGCCTTGCAGCACATCCCCCTTTCGCCAGCTGGCGTAATAGCGAAGAGGCCCGCACCGATCG
CCCTTCCCAACAGTTGCGCAGCCTGAATGGCGAATGGG
[124 nt withheld, positions 3259-3382]
C
[91 nt withheld, positions 3384-3474]
A
[49 nt withheld, positions 3476-3524]
CCTTTGACGTTGGAGTCCACGTTCTTT
[37 nt withheld, positions 3552-3588]
ACCCTATCTCGGTCTATTCTTTTGATTTATAAGGGATTTTGCCGATTTCGGCCTATTGGTTAAAAAATGA
GCTGATTTAACAAAAATTTAACGCGAATTTTAACAAAATATTAACGCTTACAATTTAGGTGGCACTTTTC
GGGGAAATGTGCGCGGAACCCCTATTTGTTTATTTTTCTAAATACATTCAAATATGTATCCGCTCATGAG
ACAATAACCCTGATAAATGCTTCAATAATATTGAAAAAGGAAGAGTATGAGTATTCAACATTTCCGTGTC
GCCCTTATTCCCTTTTTTGCGGCATTTTGCCTTCCTGTTTTTGCTCACCCAGAAACGCTGGTGAAAGTAA
AAGATGCTGAAGATCAGTTGGGTGCACGAGTGGGTTACATCGAACTGGATCTCAACAGCGGTAAGATCCT
TGAGAGTTTTCGCCCCGAAGAACGTTTTCCAATGATGAGCACTTTTAAAGTTCTGCTATGTGGCGCGGTA
TTATCCCGTATTGACGCCGGGCAAGAGCAACTCGGTCGCCGCATACACTATTCTCAGAATGACTTGGTTG
AGTACTCACCAGTCACAGAAAAGCATCTTACGGATGGCATGACAGTAAGAGAATTATGCAGTGCTGCCAT
AACCATGAGTGATAACACTGCGGCCAACTTACTTCTGACAACGATCGGAGGACCGAAGGAGCTAACCGCT
TTTTTGCACAACATGGGGGATCATGTAACTCGCCTTGATCGTTGGGAACCGGAGCTGAATGAAGCCATAC
CAAACGACGAGCGTGACACCACGATGCCTGTAGCAATGGCAACAACGTTGCGCAAACTATTAACTGGCGA
ACTACTTACTCTAGCTTCCCGGCAACAATTAATAGACTGGATGGAGGCGGATAAAGTTGCAGGACCACTT
CTGCGCTCGGCCCTTCCGGCTGGCTGGTTTATTGCTGATAAATCTGGAGCCGGTGAGCGTGGGTCTCGCG
GTATCATTGCAGCACTGGGGCCAGATGGTAAGCCCTCCCGTATCGTAGTTATCTACACGACGGGGAGTCA
GGCAACTATGGATGAACGAAATAGACAGATCGCTGAGATAGGTGCCTCACTGATTAAGCATTGGTAACTG
TCAGACCAAGTTTACTCATATATACTTTAGATTGATTTAAAACTTCATTTTTAATTTAAAAGGATCTAGG
TGAAGATCCTTTTTGATAATCTCATGACCAAAATCCCTTAACGTGAGTTTTCGTTCCACTGAGCGTCAGA
CCCCGTAGAAAAGATCAAAGGATCTTCTTGAGATCCTTTTTTTCTGCGCGTAATCTGCTGCTTGCAAACA
AAAAAACCACCGCTACCAGCGGTGGTTTGTTTGCCGGATCAAGAGCTACCAACTCTTTTTCCGAAGGTAA
CTGGCTTCAGCAGAGCGCAGATACCAAATACTGTTCTTCTAGTGTAGCCGTAGTTAGGCCACCACTTCAA
GAACTCTGTAGCACCGCCTACATACCTCGCTCTGCTAATCCTGTTACCAGTGGCTGCTGCCAGTGGCGAT
AAGTCGTGTCTTACCGGGTTGGACTCAAGACGATAGTTACCGGATAAGGCGCAGCGGTCGGGCTGAACGG
GGGGTTCGTGCACACAGCCCAGCTTGGAGCGAACGACCTACACCGAACTGAGATACCTACAGCGTGAGCT
ATGAGAAAGCGCCACGCTTCCCGAAGGGAGAAAGGCGGACAGGTATCCGGTAAGCGGCAGGGTCGGAACA
GGAGAGCGCACGAGGGAGCTTCCAGGGGGAAACGCCTGGTATCTTTATAGTCCTGTCGGGTTTCGCCACC
TCTGACTTGAGCGTCGATTTTTGTGATGCTCGTCAGGGGGGCGGAGCCTATGGAAAAACGCCAGCAACGC
GGCCTTTTTACGGTTCCTGGCCTTTTGCTGGCCTTTTGCTCACATGTTCTTTCCTGCGTTATCCCCTGAT
TCTGTGGATAACCGTATT
Features (pLannotate 1.2.2; 18 found; start..end, strand, type, name):
     81..173     +  CDS            lacI (fragment): lac repressor; lacI; The lac repressor binds to the lac operator to inhibit transcription in E. coli. This inhibition can be relieved by adding lactose or isopropyl-β-D-thiogalactopyranoside (IPTG).
    186..207     +  protein_bind   CAP binding site: CAP binding activates transcription in the presence of cAMP. E. coli catabolite activator protein
    222..252     +  promoter       lac promoter: promoter for the E. coli lac operon
    260..276     +  protein_bind   lac operator: The lac repressor binds to the lac operator to inhibit transcription in E. coli. This inhibition can be relieved by adding lactose or isopropyl-β-D-thiogalactopyranoside (IPTG). lac repressor encoded by lacI
    321..339     +  promoter       T3 promoter: promoter for bacteriophage T3 RNA polymerase
    368..747     +  enhancer       CMV enhancer: human cytomegalovirus immediate early enhancer
    749..1024    +  promoter       chicken β-actin promoter: No description available
   1025..2039    +  intron         chimeric intron: chimera between introns from chicken β-actin and rabbit β-globin
   2118..2414    +  CDS            CK094_MOUSE: Protein inferred from homology: Swiss-Prot protein existence level 3. From Mus musculus (Mouse).
   2445..2510    +  CDS            3xFLAG: three tandem FLAG® epitope tags, followed by an enterokinase cleavage site
   2520..2591    +  CDS            HBB (fragment): HBB_PONPY - Experimental evidence at transcript level: Swiss-Prot protein existence level 2. Involved in oxygen transport from the lung to the various peripheral tissues. From Pongo pygmaeus (Bornean orangutan).
   2662..2717    +  polyA_signal   β-globin poly(A) signal: rabbit β-globin polyadenylation signal (Gil and Proudfoot, 1987)
   3073..3091    -  promoter       T7 promoter: promoter for bacteriophage T7 RNA polymerase
   3099..3254    +  CDS            lacZα (fragment): LacZα fragment of β-galactosidase; lacZ fragment
   3259..3687    +  rep_origin     f1 ori (sequence partly withheld): f1 bacteriophage origin of replication; arrow indicates direction of (+) strand synthesis
   3740..3844    +  promoter       AmpR promoter: bla
   3845..4705    +  CDS            AmpR: β-lactamase; bla; confers resistance to ampicillin, carbenicillin, and related antibiotics
   4876..5464    +  rep_origin     ori: high-copy-number ColE1/pMB1/pBR322/pUC origin of replication
