[The description below was written by a language model from this plasmid's Addgene catalogue record and pLannotate feature annotations shown in this document.]
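Description:
pCAG-1700029I15Rik-3×FLAG is a mammalian expression plasmid built on the pCAG1.1 backbone for producing the mouse protein 1700029I15Rik (also called Frey or Frey1) with a C-terminal 3×FLAG epitope. It is propagated in E. coli through a high-copy ColE1/pUC-type origin and selected with ampicillin via the β-lactamase gene. An f1 phage origin is also present, along with remnants of a pBluescript-style cloning region: lac promoter and operator, lacI and lacZα fragments, and flanking T3 and T7 promoters. No mammalian selection marker is annotated, which suggests transient transfection rather than stable selection, although the record does not say so explicitly.

The expression cassette is driven by the CAG promoter, annotated here as its three components: the CMV immediate-early enhancer, the chicken β-actin promoter and a chimeric chicken β-actin/rabbit β-globin intron. Together these give strong, broadly active transcription in mammalian cells. The 297 bp mouse open reading frame was inserted between EcoRI and SalI sites, both retained, and lies upstream of the backbone-encoded 3×FLAG sequence, so the tag is supplied by the vector. A short β-globin-derived segment and the rabbit β-globin polyadenylation signal follow. The annotation's match of that segment to a primate HBB fragment most likely reflects globin sequence homology in the 3′ region rather than an intended coding element.

The sequenced record is about 10 nt longer than the catalogue total, a minor discrepancy. The FLAG tag allows detection and immunoprecipitation of the protein, and the associated publication concerns its role in the biosynthesis of acrosomal membrane proteins needed for sperm–egg interaction.
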