Addgene plasmid #199689: pCAG-1700029I15Rik-3×FLAG
Purpose: Expression vector of mouse 1700029I15Rik. 3XFLAG tag at C-terminus.
Depositing lab: Masahito Ikawa. Depositing organization: The University of Osaka. Publication: 1700029I15Rik orchestrates the biosynthesis of acrosomal membrane proteins required for sperm-egg interaction. Lu Y, Shimada K, Tang S, Zhang J, Ogawa Y, Noda T, Shibuya H, Ikawa M. Proc Natl Acad Sci U S A. 2023 Feb 21;120(8):e2207263120. doi: 10.1073/pnas.2207263120. Epub 2023 Feb 14. PubMed 36787362.
Backbone
  Vector backbone: pCAG1.1
  Backbone manufacturer: Ikawa Lab
  Backbone size w/o insert (bp): 5259
  Total vector size (bp): 5556
  Vector type: Mammalian Expression
Growth in bacteria
  Bacterial resistance: Ampicillin, 100 μg/mL
  Growth temperature: 37°C
  Growth strain: DH5alpha
  Copy number: Unknown
Gene/Insert
  Gene/Insert name: 1700029I15Rik (alt names: Frey; Frey1)
  Species: M. musculus (mouse)
  Insert size (bp): 297
  Entrez Gene: 1700029I15Rik
  Promoter: CAG
  Tag / fusion protein: 3xFLAG (C terminal on backbone)
  Cloning method: Restriction Enzyme; 5′ cloning site EcoRI (not destroyed); 3′ cloning site SalI (not destroyed)
  Sequencing primers: 5′ GCCTTCTTCTTTTTCCTACAGC; 3′ GCCACACCAGCCACCACCTTCTG
Terms and licenses: Academic/Nonprofit Terms; Industry Terms: Not Available to Industry
How to cite: pCAG-1700029I15Rik-3×FLAG was a gift from Masahito Ikawa (Addgene plasmid # 199689 ; http://n2t.net/addgene:199689 ; RRID:Addgene_199689)
